Addgene plasmid #16498: pCEP4 Pig4
Depositing lab: Bert Vogelstein. Depositing organization: Johns Hopkins University and School of Medicine. Publication: A model for p53-induced apoptosis. Polyak K, Xia Y, Zweier JL, Kinzler KW, Vogelstein B. Nature. 1997 Sep 18. 389(6648):300-5. 10.1038/38525 PubMed 9305847.
Backbone
  Vector backbone: pCEP4
  Backbone manufacturer: Invitrogen
  Backbone size w/o insert (bp): 10400
  Vector type: Mammalian Expression
  Selectable markers: Hygromycin
Growth in bacteria
  Bacterial resistance: Ampicillin, 100 μg/mL
  Growth temperature: 37°C
  Growth strain: DH5alpha
  Copy number: High Copy
Gene/Insert
  Gene/Insert name: Pig4 (alt names: SAA1; serum amyloid A-1 protein preproprotein)
  Species: H. sapiens (human)
  Insert size (bp): 450
  Entrez Gene: SAA1 (a.k.a. PIG4, SAA, SAA2, TP53I4)
  Promoter: CMV
  Tag / fusion protein: HA tag variant - YAYDVPDYA (C terminal on insert)
  Cloning method: Restriction Enzyme; 5′ cloning site BamHI (not destroyed); 3′ cloning site XhoI (not destroyed)
  Sequencing primers: 5′ CMV-F; 3′ EBV-rev
Terms and licenses: Academic/Nonprofit Terms; Industry Terms: Not Available to Industry
Depositor comments: Note that BamHI is not a unique cloning site and is present at bp# 405 & 859. Compared to the Pig4 reference sequence M10906 provided in Table 1 of the associated publication, the Pig4 insert in this plasmid contains K2E, V70A and A75V mutations.
How to cite: pCEP4 Pig4 was a gift from Bert Vogelstein (Addgene plasmid # 16498 ; http://n2t.net/addgene:16498 ; RRID:Addgene_16498)
