[The description below was written by a language model from this plasmid's Addgene catalogue record and pLannotate feature annotations shown in this document.]
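Description:
pCEP4 Pig4 is a mammalian expression plasmid built on the Invitrogen pCEP4 backbone, an Epstein-Barr virus-based episomal vector. It carries the EBV oriP replication origin together with the EBNA1 coding region (annotated here as a fragment). Together these allow the plasmid to replicate and persist extrachromosomally in permissive primate cells rather than relying on integration. Stable populations are selected with hygromycin through a hygromycin B phosphotransferase cassette driven by a herpes simplex virus thymidine kinase promoter and terminated by the TK polyadenylation signal. In E. coli the plasmid is propagated from a high-copy ColE1/pUC-type origin with ampicillin resistance. Several short annotations in the feature table (rop, tetracycline resistance, herpesvirus gH, gL, BRRF2 and similar fragments) appear to be backbone remnants or flanking viral sequence, not functional elements.

The payload is human Pig4, a p53-induced gene identical to SAA1, which encodes the acute-phase serum amyloid A-1 preproprotein. The roughly 450 bp insert was cloned between BamHI and XhoI, and the depositor notes that BamHI is not unique in the plasmid. It sits downstream of the CMV immediate early enhancer and promoter, with a T7 promoter lying just upstream of the coding sequence, and transcripts end at an SV40 polyadenylation signal. A variant HA epitope tag is fused to the C terminus, which allows detection of the expressed protein with anti-HA reagents. Relative to the reference sequence cited by the depositor, the insert carries K2E, V70A and A75V substitutions. The sequenced record is about 10 kb, somewhat shorter than the catalogue backbone size plus insert would suggest. The associated publication concerns a model of p53-induced apoptosis, so the construct is suited to enforced expression of this p53-induced gene in human cells.
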