Features (pLannotate 1.2.2; 27 found; start..end, strand, type, name):
    126..166     -  CDS            rop (fragment): Rop protein, which maintains plasmids at low copy number; rop
    169..252     +  CDS            large T antigen (fragment): large T antigen from SV40 (simian virus 40)
    275..409     +  polyA_signal   SV40 poly(A) signal: SV40 polyadenylation signal
    417..437     -  CDS            3xHA (fragment): three tandem HA epitope tags
    436..458     -  CDS            3xHA (fragment): three tandem HA epitope tags
    465..830     -  CDS            SAA1: SAA1_HUMAN - Experimental evidence at protein level: Swiss-Prot protein existence level 1. Major acute phase protein. From Homo sapiens (Human).
    840..858     -  promoter       T7 promoter: promoter for bacteriophage T7 RNA polymerase
    939..1138    -  promoter       CMV promoter: human cytomegalovirus (CMV) immediate early promoter
   1140..1519    -  enhancer       CMV enhancer: human cytomegalovirus immediate early enhancer
   1693..1718    +  CDS            bla(M) (fragment): β-lactamase lacking the signal sequence; bla(M); allows cytosolic expression of β-lactamase
   1728..1744    -  promoter       tet promoter (fragment): E. coli promoter for tetracycline efflux protein gene
   1749..1973    -  CDS            gH (fragment): GH_HHV11 - Experimental evidence at protein level: Swiss-Prot protein existence level 1. The heterodimer glycoprotein H-glycoprotein L is required for the fusion of viral and plasma membranes leading to virus entry into the host cell. Following initial binding to host receptor, membrane fusion is mediated by the fusion machinery composed of gB and the heterodimer gH/gL. May also be involved in the fusion between the virion envelope and the outer nuclear membrane during virion morphogenesis. From Human herpesvirus 1 (strain 17) (HHV-1) (Human herpes simplex virus 1).
   2066..2082    +  polyA_signal   bGH poly(A) signal (fragment): bovine growth hormone polyadenylation signal
   2173..2221    -  polyA_signal   HSV TK poly(A) signal: herpes simplex virus thymidine kinase polyadenylation signal (Cole and Stacy, 1985)
   2263..3300    -  CDS            HygR: hygromycin B phosphotransferase confers resistance to hygromycin
   3343..3405    -  promoter       Mini-TK promoter: minimal herpes simplex virus (HSV) thymidine kinase promoter
   3394..3594    +  CDS            MDV035 (fragment): UL24_GAHVM - Protein inferred from homology: Swiss-Prot protein existence level 3. May play a role in the dispersal of host nucleolin from the nucleolus throughout the nucleus leading to a decrease in ribosome biogenesis. From Gallid herpesvirus 2 (strain Chicken/Md5/ATCC VR-987) (GaHV-2) (Marek's disease herpesvirus type 1).
   3715..3873    +  CDS            TcR (fragment): tetracycline efflux protein; tet; confers resistance to tetracycline
   3919..4507    -  rep_origin     ori: high-copy-number ColE1/pMB1/pBR322/pUC origin of replication
   4678..5538    -  CDS            AmpR: β-lactamase; bla; confers resistance to ampicillin, carbenicillin, and related antibiotics
   5539..5643    -  promoter       AmpR promoter: bla
   5756..5779    +  promoter       tet promoter (fragment): E. coli promoter for tetracycline efflux protein gene
   5782..6126    +  CDS            BRRF2_EBVB9 (fragment): Protein inferred from homology: Swiss-Prot protein existence level 3. From Epstein-Barr virus (strain B95-8) (HHV-4) (Human herpesvirus 4).
   6440..7483    +  CDS            EBNA1 (fragment): Epstein-Barr nuclear antigen 1, also known as EBNA-1 crucial for latent viral infection, and for episomal amplification of vectors containing the oriP origin (Okita et al., 2013)
   7566..7784    +  CDS            gL (fragment): GL_EBVB9 - Experimental evidence at protein level: Swiss-Prot protein existence level 1. The heterodimer glycoprotein H-glycoprotein L is required for the fusion of viral and plasma membranes leading to virus entry into the host cell. Acts as a functional inhibitor of gH and maintains gH in an inhibited form. Upon binding to host integrins, gL dissociates from gH leading to activation of the viral fusion glycoproteins gB and gH. Fusion of EBV with B-lymphocytes requires the additional receptor- binding protein gp42, which forms a complex with gH/gL. The heterodimer gH/gL targets also host EPHA
   7785..9574    +  rep_origin     oriP: Epstein-Barr virus oriP replication origin (Yates et al., 2000)
  10020..14      +  misc_feature   MCS (fragment) (across the origin): pUC18/19 multiple cloning site
>Addgene plasmid #16498 | pCEP4 Pig4 | addgene full sequence | sequence record 198847 | Addgene NGS Result
TCTAGAGTCGACCTCATGGCTGCGCCCCGACACCCGCCAACACCCGCTGACGCGCCCTGACGGGCTTGTC
TGCTCCCGGCATCCGCTTACAGACAAGCTGTGACCGTCTCCGGGAGCTGCATGTGTCAGAGGTTTTCACC
GTCATCACCGAAACGCGCGAGGCAGCCGGATCATAATCAGCCATACCACATTTGTAGAGGTTTTACTTGC
TTTAAAAAACCTCCCACACCTCCCCCTGAACCTGAAACATAAAATGAATGCAATTGTTGTTGTTAACTTG
TTTATTGCAGCTTATAATGGTTACAAATAAAGCAATAGCATCACAAATTTCACAAATAAAGCATTTTTTT
CACTGCATTCTAGTTGTGGTTTGTCCAAACTCATCAATGTATCTTATCATGTCTGGATCCTTAGCTAGCG
TAATCTGGAACATCGTAAGCGTAATCTGGAACATCGTACCCCCCGTATTTCTCAGACAGGCCAGCAGGTC
GGAAGTGATTGGGGTCTTTGCCACTCCTGCCCCATTCATTGGCAGCCTGATCAGCCAGCGAGTCCTCCGC
ACCATGGCCAAAGAATCTCTGGATATTCTCTCTGGCATCGCTGATCACTTCTGCAGCCCAGGCACCCCCA
GGTCCCCTTTTGGCAGCATCATAGTTCCCCCGAGCATGGAAGTATTTGTCTGAGCCGATGTAATTGGCTT
CTCTCATGTCAGAGTAGGCTCTCCACATGTCCCGAGCCCCATCAAAAGCCTCGCCAAGGAACGAAAAGAA
GCTTCGGCTGCTGACACCCAGGACCAAGGAGCAGAAAACCAGGCCCGTGAGAAGCTCCATGGTGGTCTCC
CTATAGTGAGTCGTATTAGGATCCCTCGAGCGGCCGCTAGCAAGCTTGCTAGCAGCTGGTACCCAGCTTC
TAGAGATCTGACGGTTCACTAAACGAGCTCTGCTTATATAGACCTCCCACCGTACACGCCTACCGCCCAT
TTGCGTCAACGGGGCGGGGTTATTACGACATTTTGGAAAGTCCCGTTGATTTTGGTGCCAAAACAAACTC
CCATTGACGTCAATGGGGTGGAGACTTGGAAATCCCCGTGAGTCAAACCGCTATCCACGCCCATTGGTGT
ACTGCCAAAACCGCATCACCATGGTAATAGCGATGACTAATACGTAGATGTACTGCCAAGTAGGAAAGTC
CCGTAAGGTCATGTACTGGGCATAATGCCAGGCGGGCCATTTACCGTCATTGACGTCAATAGGGGGCGGA
CTTGGCATATGATACACTTGATGTACTGCCAAGTGGGCAGTTTACCGTAAATACTCCACCCATTGACGTC
AATGGAAAGTCCCTATTGGCGTTACTATGGGAACATACGTCATTATTGACGTCAATGGGCGGGGGTCGTT
GGGCGGTCAGCCAGGCGGGCCATTTACCGTAAGTTATGTAACGCGGAACTCCATATATGGGCTATGAACT
AATGACCCCGTAATTGATTACTATTAATAACTAGTCAATAATCAATGTCAACATGGCGGTCATATTGGAC
ATGAGCCAATATAAATGTACATATTATGATATAGATACAACGTATGCAATGGCCAATAGCCAATATTGAT
TTATGCTATATAACCAATGACTAATATGGCTAATTGCCAATATTGATTCAATGTATAGATCTTCCATACC
TACCAGTTCTGCGCCTGCAGCAATGGCAACAACGTTGCCCGGATCTGCGATGATAAGCTGTCAAACATGA
GAATTGGTCGACTAGCTTGGCACGCCAGAAATCCGCGCGGTGGTTTTTGGGGGTCGGGGGTGTTTGGCAG
CCACAGACGCCCGGTGTTCGTGTCGCGCCAGTACATGCGGTCCATGCCCAGGCCATCCAAAAACCATGGG
TCTGTCTGCTCAGTCCAGTCGTGGACCTGACCCCACGCAACGCCCAAAATAATAACCCCCACGAACCATA
AACCATTCCCCATGGGGGACCCCGTCCCTAACCCACGGGGCCAGTGGCTATGGCAGGGCCTGCCGCCCCG
ACGTTGGCTGCGAGCCCTGGGCCTTCACCCGAACTTGGGGGGTGGGGTGGGGAAAAGGAAGAAACGCGGG
CGTATTGGCCCCAATGGGGTCTCGGTGGGGTATCGACAGAGTGCCAGCCCTGGGACCGAACCCCGCGTTT
ATGAACAAACGACCCAACACCCGTGCGTTTTATTCTGTCTTTTTATTGCCGTCATAGCGCGGGTTCCTTC
CGGTATTGTCTCCTTCCGTGTTTCAGTTAGCCTCCCCCATCTCCCGATCCGGACGAGTGCTGGGGCGTCG
GTTTCCACTATCGGCGAGTACTTCTACACAGCCATCGGTCCAGACGGCCGCGCTTCTGCGGGCGATTTGT
GTACGCCCGACAGTCCCGGCTCCGGATCGGACGATTGCGTCGCATCGACCCTGCGCCCAAGCTGCATCAT
CGAAATTGCCGTCAACCAAGCTCTGATAGAGTTGGTCAAGACCAATGCGGAGCATATACGCCCGGAGCCG
CGGCGATCCTGCAAGCTCCGGATGCCTCCGCTCGAAGTAGCGCGTCTGCTGCTCCATACAAGCCAACCAC
GGCCTCCAGAAGAAGATGTTGGCGACCTCGTATTGGGAATCCCCGAACATCGCCTCGCTCCAGTCAATGA
CCGCTGTTATGCGGCCATTGTCCGTCAGGACATTGTTGGAGCCGAAATCCGCGTGCACGAGGTGCCGGAC
TTCGGGGCAGTCCTCGGCCCAAAGCATCAGCTCATCGAGAGCCTGCGCGACGGACGCACTGACGGTGTCG
TCCATCACAGTTTGCCAGTGATACACATGGGGATCAGCAATCGCGCATATGAAATCACGCCATGTAGTGT
ATTGACCGATTCCTTGCGGTCCGAATGGGCCGAACCCGCTCGTCTGGCTAAGATCGGCCGCAGCGATCGC
ATCCATGGCCTCCGCGACCGGCTGCAGAACAGCGGGCAGTTCGGTTTCAGGCAGGTCTTGCAACGTGACA
CCCTGTGCACGGCGGGAGATGCAATAGGTCAGGCTCTCGCTGAATTCCCCAATGTCAAGCACTTCCGGAA
TCGGGAGCGCGGCCGATGCAAAGTGCCGATAAACATAACGATCTTTGTAGAAACCATCGGCGCAGCTATT
TACCCGCAGGACATATCCACGCCCTCCTACATCGAAGCTGAAAGCACGAGATTCTTCGCCCTCCGAGAGC
TGCATCAGGTCGGAGACGCTGTCGAACTTTTCGATCAGAAACTTCTCGACAGACGTCGCGGTGAGTTCAG
GCTTTTTCATATCTCATTGCCCCCCGGGATCTGCGGCACGCTGTTGACGCTGTTAAGCGGGTCGCTGCAG
GGTCGCTCGGTGTTCGAGGCCACACGCGTCACCTTAATATGCGAAGTGGACCTCGGACCGCGCCGCCCCG
ACTGCATCTGCGTGTTCGAATTCGCCAATGACAAGACGCTGGGCGGGGTTTGTGTCATCATAGAACTAAA
GACATGCAAATATATTTCTTCCGGGGACACCGCCAGCAAACGCGAGCAACGGGCCACGGGGATGAAGCAG
GGCGGCACCTCGCTAACGGATTCACCACTCCAAGAATTGGAGCCAATCAATTCTTGCGGAGAACTGTGAA
TGCGCAAACCAACCCTTGGCAGAACATATCCATCGCGTCCGCCATCTCCAGCAGCCGCACGCGGCGCATC
TCGGGGCCGACGCGCTGGGCTACGTCTTGCTGGCGTTCGCGACGCGAGGCTGGATGGCCTTCCCCATTAT
GATTCTTCTCGCTTCCGGCGGCATCGGGATGCCCGCGTTGCAGGCCATGCTGTCCAGGCAGGTAGATGAC
GACCATCAGGGACAGCTTCAAGGCCAGCAAAAGGCCAGGAACCGTAAAAAGGCCGCGTTGCTGGCGTTTT
TCCATAGGCTCCGCCCCCCTGACGAGCATCACAAAAATCGACGCTCAAGTCAGAGGTGGCGAAACCCGAC
AGGACTATAAAGATACCAGGCGTTTCCCCCTGGAAGCTCCCTCGTGCGCTCTCCTGTTCCGACCCTGCCG
CTTACCGGATACCTGTCCGCCTTTCTCCCTTCGGGAAGCGTGGCGCTTTCTCATAGCTCACGCTGTAGGT
ATCTCAGTTCGGTGTAGGTCGTTCGCTCCAAGCTGGGCTGTGTGCACGAACCCCCCGTTCAGCCCGACCG
CTGCGCCTTATCCGGTAACTATCGTCTTGAGTCCAACCCGGTAAGACACGACTTATCGCCACTGGCAGCA
GCCACTGGTAACAGGATTAGCAGAGCGAGGTATGTAGGCGGTGCTACAGAGTTCTTGAAGTGGTGGCCTA
ACTACGGCTACACTAGAAGGACAGTATTTGGTATCTGCGCTCTGCTGAAGCCAGTTACCTTCGGAAAAAG
AGTTGGTAGCTCTTGATCCGGCAAACAAACCACCGCTGGTAGCGGTGGTTTTTTTGTTTGCAAGCAGCAG
ATTACGCGCAGAAAAAAAGGATCTCAAGAAGATCCTTTGATCTTTTCTACGGGGTCTGACGCTCAGTGGA
ACGAAAACTCACGTTAAGGGATTTTGGTCATGAGATTATCAAAAAGGATCTTCACCTAGATCCTTTTAAA
TTAAAAATGAAGTTTTAAATCAATCTAAAGTATATATGAGTAAACTTGGTCTGACAGTTACCAATGCTTA
ATCAGTGAGGCACCTATCTCAGCGATCTGTCTATTTCGTTCATCCATAGTTGCCTGACTCCCCGTCGTGT
AGATAACTACGATACGGGAGGGCTTACCATCTGGCCCCAGTGCTGCAATGATACCGCGAGACCCACGCTC
ACCGGCTCCAGATTTATCAGCAATAAACCAGCCAGCCGGAAGGGCCGAGCGCAGAAGTGGTCCTGCAACT
TTATCCGCCTCCATCCAGTCTATTAATTGTTGCCGGGAAGCTAGAGTAAGTAGTTCGCCAGTTAATAGTT
TGCGCAACGTTGTTGCCATTGCTGCAGGCATCGTGGTGTCACGCTCGTCGTTTGGTATGGCTTCATTCAG
CTCCGGTTCCCAACGATCAAGGCGAGTTACATGATCCCCCATGTTGTGCAAAAAAGCGGTTAGCTCCTTC
GGTCCTCCGATCGTTGTCAGAAGTAAGTTGGCCGCAGTGTTATCACTCATGGTTATGGCAGCACTGCATA
ATTCTCTTACTGTCATGCCATCCGTAAGATGCTTTTCTGTGACTGGTGAGTACTCAACCAAGTCATTCTG
AGAATAGTGTATGCGGCGACCGAGTTGCTCTTGCCCGGCGTCAACACGGGATAATACCGCGCCACATAGC
AGAACTTTAAAAGTGCTCATCATTGGAAAACGTTCTTCGGGGCGAAAACTCTCAAGGATCTTACCGCTGT
TGAGATCCAGTTCGATGTAACCCACTCGTGCACCCAACTGATCTTCAGCATCTTTTACTTTCACCAGCGT
TTCTGGGTGAGCAAAAACAGGAAGGCAAAATGCCGCAAAAAAGGGAATAAGGGCGACACGGAAATGTTGA
ATACTCATACTCTTCCTTTTTCAATATTATTGAAGCATTTATCAGGGTTATTGTCTCATGAGCGGATACA
TATTTGAATGTATTTAGAAAAATAAACAAATAGGGGTTCCGCGCACATTTCCCCGAAAAGTGCCACCTGA
CGTCTAAGAAACCATTATTATCATGACATTAACCTATAAAAATAGGCGTATCACGAGGCCCTTTCGTCTT
CAAGAATTCTCATGTTTGACAGCTTATCATCGATAAGCTGATCCTCACAGGCCGCACCCAGCTTTTCTTC
CGTTGCCCCAGTAGCATCTCTGTCTGGTGACCTTGAAGAGGAAGAGGAGGGGTCCCGAGAATCCCCATCC
CTACCGTCCAGCAAAAAGGGGGACGAGGAATTTGAGGCCTGGCTTGAGGCTCAGGACGCAAATCTTGAGG
ATGTTCAGCGGGAGTTTTCCGGGCTGCGAGTAATTGGTGATGAGGACGAGGATGGTTCGGAGGATGGGGA
ATTTTCAGACCTGGATCTGTCTGACAGCGACCATGAAGGGGATGAGGGTGGGGGGGCTGTTGGAGGGGGC
AGGAGTCTGCACTCCCTGTATTCACTGAGCGTCGTCTAATAAAGATGTCTATTGATCTCTTTTAGTGTGA
ATCATGTCTGACGAGGGGCCAGGTACAGGACCTGGAAATGGCCTAGGAGAGAAGGGAGACACATCTGGAC
CAGAAGGCTCCGGCGGCAGTGGACCTCAAAGAAGAGGGGGTGATAACCATGGACGAGGACGGGGAAGAGG
ACGAGGACGAGGAGGCGGAAGACCAGGAGCCCCGGGCGGCTCAGGATCAGGGCCAAGACATAGAGATGGT
GTCCGGAGACCCCAAAAACGTCCAAGTTGCATTGGCTGCAAAGGGACCCACGGTGGAACAGGAGCAGGAG
CAGGAGCGGGAGGGGCAGGAGCAGGAGGGGCAGGAGCAGGAGGAGGGGCAGGAGCAGGAGGAGGGGCAGG
AGCAGGAGGGGCAGGAGCAGGAGGTGGAGGCCGGGGTCGAGGAGGCAGTGGAGGCCGGGGTCGAGGAGGT
AGTGGAGGCCGGGGTCGAGGAGGTAGTGGAGGCCGCCGGGGTAGAGGACGTGAAAGAGCCAGGGGGGGAA
GTCGTGAAAGAGCCAGGGGGAGAGGTCGTGGACGTGGAGAAAAGAGGCCCAGGAGTCCCAGTAGTCAGTC
ATCATCATCCGGGTCTCCACCGCGCAGGCCCCCTCCAGGTAGAAGGCCATTTTTCCACCCTGTAGGGGAA
GCCGATTATTTTGAATACCACCAAGAAGGTGGCCCAGATGGTGAGCCTGACGTGCCCCCGGGAGCGATAG
AGCAGGGCCCCGCAGATGACCCAGGAGAAGGCCCAAGCACTGGACCCCGGGGTCAGGGTGATGGAGGCAG
GCGCAAAAAAGGAGGGTGGTTTGGAAAGCATCGTGGTCAAGGAGGTTCCAACCCGAAATTTGAGAACATT
GCAGAAGGTTTAAGAGCTCTCCTGGCTAGGAGTCACGTAGAAAGGACTACCGACGAAGGAACTTGGGTCG
CCGGTGTGTTCGTATATGGAGGTAGTAAGACCTCCCTTTACAACCTAAGGCGAGGAACTGCCCTTGCTAT
TCCACAATGTCGTCTTACACCATTGAGTCGTCTCCCCTTTGGAATGGCCCCTGGACCCGGCCCACAACCT
GGCCCGCTAAGGGAGTCCATTGTCTGTTATTTCATGGTCTTTTTACAAACTCATATATTTGCTGAGGTTT
TGAAGGATGCGATTAAGGACCTTGTTATGACAAAGCCCGCTCCTACCTGCAATATCAGGGTGACTGTGTG
CAGCTTTGACGATGGAGTAGATTTGCCTCCCTGGTTTCCACCTATGGTGGAAGGGGCTGCCGCGGAGGGT
GATGACGGAGATGACGGAGATGAAGGAGGTGATGGAGATGAGGGTGAGGAAGGGCAGGAGTGATGTAACT
TGTTAGGAGACGCCCTCAATCGTATTAAAAGCCGTGTATTCCCCCGCACTAAAGAATAAATCCCCAGTAG
ACATCATGCGTGCTGTTGGTGTATTTCTGGCCATCTGTCTTGTCACCATTTTCGTCCTCCCAACATGGGG
CAATTGGGCATACCCATGTTGTCACGTCACTCAGCTCCGCGCTCAACACCTTCTCGCGTTGGAAAACATT
AGCGACATTTACCTGGTGAGCAATCAGACATGCGACGGCTTTAGCCTGGCCTCCTTAAATTCACCTAAGA
ATGGGAGCAACCAGCAGGAAAAGGACAAGCAGCGAAAATTCACGCCCCCTTGGGAGGTGGCGGCATATGC
AAAGGATAGCACTCCCACTCTACTACTGGGTATCATATGCTGACTGTATATGCATGAGGATAGCATATGC
TACCCGGATACAGATTAGGATAGCATATACTACCCAGATATAGATTAGGATAGCATATGCTACCCAGATA
TAGATTAGGATAGCCTATGCTACCCAGATATAAATTAGGATAGCATATACTACCCAGATATAGATTAGGA
TAGCATATGCTACCCAGATATAGATTAGGATAGCCTATGCTACCCAGATATAGATTAGGATAGCATATGC
TACCCAGATATAGATTAGGATAGCATATGCTATCCAGATATTTGGGTAGTATATGCTACCCAGATATAAA
TTAGGATAGCATATACTACCCTAATCTCTATTAGGATAGCATATGCTACCCGGATACAGATTAGGATAGC
ATATACTACCCAGATATAGATTAGGATAGCATATGCTACCCAGATATAGATTAGGATAGCCTATGCTACC
CAGATATAAATTAGGATAGCATATACTACCCAGATATAGATTAGGATAGCATATGCTACCCAGATATAGA
TTAGGATAGCCTATGCTACCCAGATATAGATTAGGATAGCATATGCTATCCAGATATTTGGGTAGTATAT
GCTACCCATGGCAACATTAGCCCACCGTGCTCTCAGCGACCTCGTGAATATGAGGACCAACAACCCTGTG
CTTGGCGCTCAGGCGCAAGTGTGTGTAATTTGTCCTCCAGATCGCAGCAATCGCGCCCCTATCTTGGCCC
GCCCACCTACTTATGCAGGTATTCCCCGGGGTGCCATTAGTGGTTTTGTGGGCAAGTGGTTTGACCGCAG
TGGTTAGCGGGGTTACAATCAGCCAAGTTATTACACCCTTATTTTACAGTCCAAAACCGCAGGGCGGCGT
GTGGGGGCTGACGCGTGCCCCCACTCCACAATTTCAAAAAAAAGAGTGGCCACTTGTCTTTGTTTATGGG
CCCCATTGGCGTGGAGCCCCGTTTAATTTTCGGGGGTGTTAGAGACAACCAGTGGAGTCCGCTGCTGTCG
GCGTCCACTCTCTTTCCCCTTGTTACAAATAGAGTGTAACAACATGGTTCACCTGTCTTGGTCCCTGCCT
GGGACACATCTTAATAACCCCAGTATCATATTGCACTAGGATTATGTGTTGCCCATAGCCATAAATTCGT
GTGAGATGGACATCCAGTCTTTACGGCTTGTCCCCACCCCATGGATTTCTATTGTTAAAGATATTCAGAA
TGTTTCATTCCTACACTAGTATTTATTGCCCAAGGGGTTTGTGAGGGTTATATTGGTGTCATAGCACAAT
GCCACCACTGAACCCCCCGTCCAAATTTTATTCTGGGGGCGTCACCTGAAACCTTGTTTTCGAGCACCTC
ACATACACCTTACTGTTCACAACTCAGCAGTTATTCTATTAGCTAAACGAAGGAGAATGAAGAAGCAGGC
GAAGATTCAGGAGAGTTCACTGCCCGCTCCTTGATCTTCAGCCACTGCCCTTGTGACTAAAATGGTTCAC
TACCCTCGTGGAATCCTGACCCCATGTAAATAAAACCGTGACAGCTCATGGGGTGGGAGATATCGCTGTT
CCTTAGGACCCTTTTACTAACCCTAATTCGATAGCATATGCTTCCCGTTGGGTAACATATGCTATTGAAT
TAGGGTTAGTCTGGATAGTATATACTACTACCCGGGAAGCATATGCTACCCGTTTAGGGTTAACAAGGGG
GCCTTATAAACACTATTGCTAATGCCCTCTTGAGGGTCCGCTTATCGGTAGCTACACAGGCCCCTCTGAT
TGACGTTGGTGTAGCCTCCCGTAGTCTTCCTGGGCCCCTGGGAGGTACATGTCCCCCAGCATTGGTGTAA
GAGCTTCAGCCAAGAGTTACACATAAAGGCAATGTTGTGTTGCAGTCCACAGACTGCAAAGTCTGCTCCA
GGATGAAAGCCACTCAGTGTTGGCAAATGTGCACATCCATTTATAAGGATGTCAACTACAGTCAGAGAAC
CCCTTTGTGTTTGGTCCCCCCCCGTGTCACATGTGGAACAGGGCCCAGTTGGCAAGTTGTACCAACCAAC
TGAAGGGATTACATGCACTGCCCCGCGAAGAAGGGGCAGAGATGTCGTAGTCAGGTTTAGTTCGTCCGGG
GCGGGGATCGATCC
